>Addgene plasmid | pAAV.Syn.NES-jRGECO1a.WPRE.SV40 | analyzer sequence | sequence record 189713
TGCGCGCTCGCTCGCTCACTGAGGCCGCCCGGGCAAAGCCCGGGCGTCGGGCGACCTTTGGTCGCCCGGC
CTCAGTGAGCGAGCGAGCGCGCAGAGAGGGAGTGGCCAACTCCATCACTAGGGGTTCCTTGTAGTTAATG
ATTAACCCGCCATGCTACTTATCTACGTAGCCATGCTCTAGGAAGATCTCTGCAGAGGGCCCTGCGTATG
AGTGCAAGTGGGTTTTAGGACCAGGATGAGGCGGGGTGGGGGTGCCTACCTGACGACCGACCCCGACCCA
CTGGACAAGCACCCAACCCCCATTCCCCAAATTGCGCATCCCCTATCAGAGAGGGGGAGGGGAAACAGGA
TGCGGCGAGGCGCGTGCGCACTGCCAGCTTCAGCACCGCGGACAGTGCCTTCGCCCCCGCCTGGCGGCGC
GCGCCACCGCCGCCTCAGCACTGAAGGCGCGCTGACGTCACTCGCCGGTCCCCCGCAAACTCCCCTTCCC
GGCCACCTTGGTCGCGTCCGCGCCGCCGCCGGCCCAGCCGGACCGCACCACGCGAGGCGCGAGATAGGGG
GGCACGGGCGCGACCATCTGCGCTGCGGCGCCGGCGACTCAGCGCTGCCTCAGTCTGCGGTGGGCAGCGG
AGGAGTCGTGTCGTGCCTGAGAGCGCAGTCGAATTCAAGCTGCTAGCAAGGATCCACCCGCCACCATGCT
GCAGAACGAGCTTGCTCTTAAGTTGGCTGGACTTGATATTAACAAGACTGGAGGAGGTTCTCATCATCAT
CATCATCATGGTATGGCTAGCATGACTGGTGGACAGCAAATGGGTCGGGATCTGTACGACGATGACGATA
AGGATCTCGCAACAATGGTCGACTCATCACGTCGTAAGTGGAATAAGGCAGGTCACGCAGTCAGAGCTAT
AGGTCGGCTGAGCTCACCCGTGGTTTCCGAGCGGATGTACCCCGAGGACGGCGCCCTGAAGAGCGAGATC
AAGAAGGGGCTGAGGCTGAAGGACGGCGGCCACTACGCCGCCGAGGTCAAGACCACCTACAAGGCCAAGA
AGCCCGTGCAGCTGCCCGGCGCCTACATCGTGGACATCAAGTTGGACATCGTGTCCCACAACGAGGACTA
CACCATCGTGGAACAGTGCGAACGCGCCGAGGGCCGCCACTCCACCGGCGGCATGGACGAGCTGTACAAG
GGAGGTACAGGCGGGAGTCTGGTGAGCAAGGGCGAGGAGGATAACATGGCCATCATCAAGGAGTTCATGC
GCTTCAAGGTGCACATGGAGGGCTCCGTGAACGGCCACGAGTTCGAGATCGAGGGCGAGGGCGAGGGCCG
CCCCTACGAGGCCTTTCAGACCGCTAAGCTGAAGGTGACCAAGGGTGGCCCCCTGCCCTTCGCCTGGGAC
ATCCTGTCCCCTCAGTTCATGTACGGCTCCAAGGCCTACATTAAGCACCCAGCCGACATCCCCGACTACT
TCAAGCTGTCCTTCCCCGAGGGCTTCAGGTGGGAGCGCGTGATGAACTTCGAGGACGGCGGCATTATTCA
CGTGAACCAGGACTCCTCCCTGCAGGACGGCGTATTCATCTACAAGGTGAAGCTGCGCGGCACCAACTTC
CCCCCCGACGGCCCCGTAATGCAGAAGAAGACCATGGGCTGGGAGGCTACGCGTGACGACCTGACTGAAG
AGCAGATCGCAGAATTTAAAGAGGCTTTCTCCCTATTTGACAAGGACGGGGATGGGACGATAACAACCAA
GGAGCTTGGGACGGTGTTCCGATCGCTGGGGCAGAACCCCACAGAAGCAGAGCTGCAGGACATGATCAAT
GAAGTAGATGCCGACGGTGACGGCACATTCGACTTCCCTGAGTTCCTGACGATGATGGCAAGAAAAATGA
ATGACACAGACAGTGAAGAGGAAATTCGCGAAGCGTTCCGCGTGTTTGATAAGGACGGCAATGGCTACAT
CGGCGCAGCAGAGCTTCGCCACGTGATGACAGACCTTGGAGAGAAGTTAACAGATGAGGAGGTTGATGAA
ATGATCAGGGTAGCAGACATCGATGGGGATGGTCAGGTAAACTACGAAGAGTTTGTACAAATGATGACAG
CGAAGTGAAAGCTTATCGATAATCAACCTCTGGATTACAAAATTTGTGAAAGATTGACTGGTATTCTTAA
CTATGTTGCTCCTTTTACGCTATGTGGATACGCTGCTTTAATGCCTTTGTATCATGCTATTGCTTCCCGT
ATGGCTTTCATTTTCTCCTCCTTGTATAAATCCTGGTTGCTGTCTCTTTATGAGGAGTTGTGGCCCGTTG
TCAGGCAACGTGGCGTGGTGTGCACTGTGTTTGCTGACGCAACCCCCACTGGTTGGGGCATTGCCACCAC
CTGTCAGCTCCTTTCCGGGACTTTCGCTTTCCCCCTCCCTATTGCCACGGCGGAACTCATCGCCGCCTGC
CTTGCCCGCTGCTGGACAGGGGCTCGGCTGTTGGGCACTGACAATTCCGTGGTGTTGTCGGGGAAATCAT
CGTCCTTTCCTTGGCTGCTCGCCTGTGTTGCCACCTGGATTCTGCGCGGGACGTCCTTCTGCTACGTCCC
TTCGGCCCTCAATCCAGCGGACCTTCCTTCCCGCGGCCTGCTGCCGGCTCTGCGGCCTCTTCCGCGTCTT
CGCCTTCGCCCTCAGACGAGTCGGATCTCCCTTTGGGCCGCCTCCCCGCATCGATACCGTCGACCTCGAC
CCGGGCGGCCGCTTCGAGCAGACATGATAAGATACATTGATGAGTTTGGACAAACCACAACTAGAATGCA
GTGAAAAAAATGCTTTATTTGTGAAATTTGTGATGCTATTGCTTTATTTGTAACCATTATAAGCTGCAAT
AAACAAGTTAACAACAACAATTGCATTCATTTTATGTTTCAGGTTCAGGGGGAGATGTGGGAGGTTTTTT
AAAGCAAGTAAAACCTCTACAAATGTGGTAAAATCGATAAGGATCTTCCTAGAGCATGGCTACGTAGATA
AGTAGCATGGCGGGTTAATCATTAACTACAAGGAACCCCTAGTGATGGAGTTGGCCACTCCCTCTCTGCG
CGCTCGCTCGCTCACTGAGGCCGGGCGACCAAAGGTCGCCCGACGCCCGGGCTTTGCCCGGGCGGCCTCA
GTGAGCGAGCGAGCGCGCAGCTGGCGTAATAGCGAAGAGGCCCGCACCGATCGCCCTTCCCAACAGTTGC
GCAGCCTGAATGGCGAATGGG
[124 nt withheld, positions 3242-3365]
C
[91 nt withheld, positions 3367-3457]
A
[49 nt withheld, positions 3459-3507]
CCTTTGACGTTGGAGTCCACGTTCTTT
[37 nt withheld, positions 3535-3571]
ACCCTATCTCGGTCTATTCTTTTGATTTATAAGGGATTTTGCCGATTTCGGCCTATTGGTTAAAAAATGA
GCTGATTTAACAAAAATTTAACGCGAATTTTAACAAAATATTAACGCTTACAATTTAGGTGGCACTTTTC
GGGGAAATGTGCGCGGAACCCCTATTTGTTTATTTTTCTAAATACATTCAAATATGTATCCGCTCATGAG
ACAATAACCCTGATAAATGCTTCAATAATATTGAAAAAGGAAGAGTATGAGTATTCAACATTTCCGTGTC
GCCCTTATTCCCTTTTTTGCGGCATTTTGCCTTCCTGTTTTTGCTCACCCAGAAACGCTGGTGAAAGTAA
AAGATGCTGAAGATCAGTTGGGTGCACGAGTGGGTTACATCGAACTGGATCTCAACAGCGGTAAGATCCT
TGAGAGTTTTCGCCCCGAAGAACGTTTTCCAATGATGAGCACTTTTAAAGTTCTGCTATGTGGCGCGGTA
TTATCCCGTATTGACGCCGGGCAAGAGCAACTCGGTCGCCGCATACACTATTCTCAGAATGACTTGGTTG
AGTACTCACCAGTCACAGAAAAGCATCTTACGGATGGCATGACAGTAAGAGAATTATGCAGTGCTGCCAT
AACCATGAGTGATAACACTGCGGCCAACTTACTTCTGACAACGATCGGAGGACCGAAGGAGCTAACCGCT
TTTTTGCACAACATGGGGGATCATGTAACTCGCCTTGATCGTTGGGAACCGGAGCTGAATGAAGCCATAC
CAAACGACGAGCGTGACACCACGATGCCTGTAGCAATGGCAACAACGTTGCGCAAACTATTAACTGGCGA
ACTACTTACTCTAGCTTCCCGGCAACAATTAATAGACTGGATGGAGGCGGATAAAGTTGCAGGACCACTT
CTGCGCTCGGCCCTTCCGGCTGGCTGGTTTATTGCTGATAAATCTGGAGCCGGTGAGCGTGGGTCTCGCG
GTATCATTGCAGCACTGGGGCCAGATGGTAAGCCCTCCCGTATCGTAGTTATCTACACGACGGGGAGTCA
GGCAACTATGGATGAACGAAATAGACAGATCGCTGAGATAGGTGCCTCACTGATTAAGCATTGGTAACTG
TCAGACCAAGTTTACTCATATATACTTTAGATTGATTTAAAACTTCATTTTTAATTTAAAAGGATCTAGG
TGAAGATCCTTTTTGATAATCTCATGACCAAAATCCCTTAACGTGAGTTTTCGTTCCACTGAGCGTCAGA
CCCCGTAGAAAAGATCAAAGGATCTTCTTGAGATCCTTTTTTTCTGCGCGTAATCTGCTGCTTGCAAACA
AAAAAACCACCGCTACCAGCGGTGGTTTGTTTGCCGGATCAAGAGCTACCAACTCTTTTTCCGAAGGTAA
CTGGCTTCAGCAGAGCGCAGATACCAAATACTGTTCTTCTAGTGTAGCCGTAGTTAGGCCACCACTTCAA
GAACTCTGTAGCACCGCCTACATACCTCGCTCTGCTAATCCTGTTACCAGTGGCTGCTGCCAGTGGCGAT
AAGTCGTGTCTTACCGGGTTGGACTCAAGACGATAGTTACCGGATAAGGCGCAGCGGTCGGGCTGAACGG
GGGGTTCGTGCACACAGCCCAGCTTGGAGCGAACGACCTACACCGAACTGAGATACCTACAGCGTGAGCT
ATGAGAAAGCGCCACGCTTCCCGAAGGGAGAAAGGCGGACAGGTATCCGGTAAGCGGCAGGGTCGGAACA
GGAGAGCGCACGAGGGAGCTTCCAGGGGGAAACGCCTGGTATCTTTATAGTCCTGTCGGGTTTCGCCACC
TCTGACTTGAGCGTCGATTTTTGTGATGCTCGTCAGGGGGGCGGAGCCTATGGAAAAACGCCAGCAACGC
GGCCTTTTTACGGTTCCTGGCCTTTTGCTGGCCTTTTGCTCACATGTTCTTTCCTGCGTTATCCCCTGAT
TCTGTGGATAACCGTATTACCGCCTTTGAGTGAGCTGATACCGCTCGCCGCAGCCGAACGACCGAGCGCA
GCGAGTCAGTGAGCGAGGAAGCGGAAGAGCGCCCAATACGCAAACCGCCTCTCCCCGCGCGTTGGCCGAT
TCATTAATGCAGC
Features (pLannotate 1.2.2; 19 found; start..end, strand, type, name):
    211..658     +  promoter       hSyn promoter: human synapsin I promoter; confers neuron-specific expression (Kügler et al., 2003)
    762..782     +  CDS            capTEV™ (fragment): composite tag for in vivo biotinylation, TEV protease cleavage, and 6xHis tagging
    783..815     +  CDS            T7 tag (gene 10 leader): leader peptide from bacteriophage T7 gene 10 promotes efficient translation in E. coli
    819..842     +  CDS            Xpress™ tag: Xpress™ epitope tag, including an enterokinase recognition and cleavage site
    870..926     +  CDS            calmodulin-binding peptide: calmodulin-binding peptide from avian smooth muscle myosin light chain kinase
    932..1658    +  CDS            HyPerRed (fragment): red fluorescent genetically encoded indicator for H2O2 ()
   1665..2015    +  CDS            CALMA_ARBPU (fragment): Experimental evidence at protein level: Swiss-Prot protein existence level 1. Calmodulin mediates the control of a large number of enzymes, ion channels and other proteins by Ca(2+). Among the enzymes to be stimulated by the calmodulin-Ca(2+) complex are a number of protein kinases and phosphatases. From Arbacia punctulata (Punctuate sea urchin).
   2121..2709    +  misc_feature   WPRE: woodchuck hepatitis virus posttranscriptional regulatory element
   2710..2729    +  misc_feature   MCS (fragment): pBluescript multiple cloning site
   2758..2879    -  polyA_signal   SV40 poly(A) signal: SV40 polyadenylation signal
   2902..2970    -  CDS            large T antigen (fragment): large T antigen from SV40 (simian virus 40)
   3041..3173    +  repeat_region  AAV2 ITR (fragment): inverted terminal repeat of adeno-associated virus serotype 2 inverted
   3168..3237    +  CDS            lacZα (fragment): LacZα fragment of β-galactosidase; lacZ fragment
   3242..3670    +  rep_origin     f1 ori (sequence partly withheld): f1 bacteriophage origin of replication; arrow indicates direction of (+) strand synthesis
   3723..3827    +  promoter       AmpR promoter: bla
   3828..4688    +  CDS            AmpR: β-lactamase; bla; confers resistance to ampicillin, carbenicillin, and related antibiotics
   4859..5447    +  rep_origin     ori: high-copy-number ColE1/pMB1/pBR322/pUC origin of replication
   5630..2       +  CDS            lacI (fragment) (across the origin): lac repressor; lacI; The lac repressor binds to the lac operator to inhibit transcription in E. coli. This inhibition can be relieved by adding lactose or isopropyl-β-D-thiogalactopyranoside (IPTG).
   5680..129     -  repeat_region  AAV2 ITR (across the origin): inverted terminal repeat of adeno-associated virus serotype 2 inverted
